Addgene plasmid #31562: pQTEV-YWHAE
Depositing lab: Konrad Buessow. Depositing organization: Max Planck Institute for Molecular Genetics. Publication: Structural genomics of human proteins--target selection and generation of a public catalogue of expression clones. Bussow K, Scheich C, Sievert V, Harttig U, Schultz J, Simon B, Bork P, Lehrach H, Heinemann U. Microb Cell Fact. 2005 Jul 5;4:21. doi: 10.1186/1475-2859-4-21. PubMed 15998469.
Backbone
  Vector backbone: pQTEV
  Backbone size w/o insert (bp): 4700
  Vector type: Bacterial Expression
Growth in bacteria
  Bacterial resistance: Ampicillin, 100 μg/mL
  Growth temperature: 37°C
  Growth strain: Rosetta
  Copy number: Unknown
Gene/Insert
  Gene/Insert name: tyrosine 3-monooxygenase/tryptophan 5-monooxygenase activation protein, epsilon (alt name: PSFEp250H041)
  Species: H. sapiens (human)
  Insert size (bp): 840
  GenBank ID: DQ000541
  Entrez Gene: YWHAE (a.k.a. 14-3-3E, HEL2, KCIP-1, MDCR, MDS)
  Tag / fusion protein: His (N terminal on backbone); TEV (N terminal on backbone)
  Cloning method: Restriction Enzyme; 5′ cloning site BamHI (not destroyed); 3′ cloning site NotI (not destroyed)
  Sequencing primers: 5′ TGAGCGGATAACAATTTCACACAG; 3′ GGCAACCGAGCGTTCTGAAC
Terms and licenses: Academic/Nonprofit Terms; Industry Terms: Not Available to Industry
Depositor comments: The vector pQTEV is derived from Qiagen pQE-2 and contains an inactive chloramphenicol resistance gene sequence. The Rosetta bacterial strain contains an additional plasmid. The second plasmid, pRARE, provides rare tRNAs for overexpression of recombinant proteins. It has 4694 bp and is chloramphenicol resistence.
How to cite: pQTEV-YWHAE was a gift from Konrad Buessow (Addgene plasmid # 31562 ; http://n2t.net/addgene:31562 ; RRID:Addgene_31562)
