[The description below was written by a language model from this plasmid's Addgene catalogue record and pLannotate feature annotations shown in this document.]
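Description:
pQTEV-YWHAE is a bacterial expression plasmid for producing human 14-3-3 epsilon (YWHAE, the tyrosine 3-monooxygenase/tryptophan 5-monooxygenase activation protein epsilon) in E. coli. It is built on pQTEV, a derivative of the Qiagen pQE-2 vector. It replicates from a ColE1/pMB1-type origin, with a pBR322 bom region and a residual rop fragment nearby, and is selected with ampicillin through the bla gene and its own promoter. The full depositor sequence is about 5.5 kb, consistent with the stated 4.7 kb backbone plus an insert of roughly 840 bp.

Expression is driven by the phage T5 promoter, which is read by the host E. coli RNA polymerase. The promoter is controlled by lac operators, one embedded in it and a second just downstream. The plasmid carries its own lacI gene under the up-regulated lacIq promoter, so repression is tight until it is relieved by IPTG. The open reading frame begins with an N-terminal 7xHis tag, followed by a TEV protease cleavage site that the annotation software labelled as a capTEV fragment. The YWHAE coding sequence follows, cloned between BamHI and NotI sites that both remain intact. The software matched the insert to the chicken 14-3-3 epsilon entry, presumably reflecting high conservation of this protein, but the catalogue record gives the species as human. A lambda t0 terminator closes the expression cassette.

Downstream lie a cat sequence with a fragmentary promoter and an rrnB T1 terminator. The depositor states that this chloramphenicol resistance gene is inactive. The plasmid is supplied in the Rosetta strain, which also carries pRARE, a separate chloramphenicol-resistant plasmid that supplies rare tRNAs. The clone comes from a structural genomics catalogue of human protein expression clones. It is suited to overexpression, His-tag affinity purification and removal of the tag with TEV protease.
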