Features (pLannotate 1.2.2; 18 found; start..end, strand, type, name):
     10..54      +  promoter       T5 promoter: bacteriophage T5 promoter for E. coli RNA polymerase, with embedded lac operator
     62..78      +  protein_bind   lac operator: The lac repressor binds to the lac operator to inhibit transcription in E. coli. This inhibition can be relieved by adding lactose or isopropyl-β-D-thiogalactopyranoside (IPTG). lac repressor encoded by lacI
    121..141     +  CDS            7xHis: 6xHis affinity tag
    165..185     +  CDS            capTEV™ (fragment): composite tag for in vivo biotinylation, TEV protease cleavage, and 6xHis tagging
    190..951     +  CDS            YWHAE: 1433E_CHICK - Experimental evidence at protein level: Swiss-Prot protein existence level 1. Adapter protein implicated in the regulation of a large spectrum of both general and specialized signaling pathways. Binds to a large number of partners, usually by recognition of a phosphoserine or phosphothreonine motif. Binding generally results in the modulation of the activity of the binding partner. From Gallus gallus (Chicken).
    997..1091    +  terminator     lambda t0 terminator: transcription terminator from phage lambda
   1106..1134    +  promoter       cat promoter (fragment): promoter of the E. coli cat gene encoding chloramphenicol acetyltransferase
   1135..1791    +  CDS            cat: CAT_ECOLX - Experimental evidence at protein level: Swiss-Prot protein existence level 1. This enzyme is an effector of chloramphenicol resistance in bacteria. From Escherichia coli. This protein is used as a marker in many commonly used cloning vectors, such as pACYC184.
   1859..1945    +  terminator     rrnB T1 terminator: Escherichia coli rrnB; transcription terminator T1 from the E. coli rrnB gene
   1968..1985    -  promoter       tet promoter (fragment): E. coli promoter for tetracycline efflux protein gene
   2004..2025    -  protein_bind   CAP binding site: CAP binding activates transcription in the presence of cAMP. E. coli catabolite activator protein
   2038..3120    -  CDS            lacI: lac repressor; lacI; The lac repressor binds to the lac operator to inhibit transcription in E. coli. This inhibition can be relieved by adding lactose or isopropyl-β-D-thiogalactopyranoside (IPTG).
   3121..3198    -  promoter       lacIq promoter: lacI (mutant); In the lacIq allele, a single base change in the promoter boosts expression of the lacI gene about 10-fold.
   3247..3288    +  CDS            rop (fragment): Rop protein, which maintains plasmids at low copy number; rop
   3390..3530    +  misc_feature   bom: basis of mobility region from pBR322
   3716..4304    -  rep_origin     ori: high-copy-number ColE1/pMB1/pBR322/pUC origin of replication
   4475..5335    -  CDS            AmpR: β-lactamase; bla; confers resistance to ampicillin, carbenicillin, and related antibiotics
   5336..5440    -  promoter       AmpR promoter: bla
>Addgene plasmid #31562 | pQTEV-YWHAE | depositor full sequence | sequence record 14459 | Author sequence
CTCGAGAAATCATAAAAAATTTATTTGCTTTGTGAGCGGATAACAATTATAATAGATTCAATTGTGAGCG
GATAACAATTTCACACAGAATTCATTAAAGAGGAGAAATTAACTATGAAACATCACCATCACCATCACCA
TAGCGATTACGACATCCCCACTACTGAGAATCTTTATTTTCAGGGATCCGATGATCGAGAGGATCTGGTG
TACCAGGCGAAGCTGGCCGAGCAGGCTGAGCGATACGACGAAATGGTGGGGTCAATGAAGAAAGTAGCAG
GGATGGATGTGGAGCTGACAGTTGAAGAAAGAAACCTCCTATCTGTTGCATATAAGAATGTGATTGGAGC
TAGAAGAGCCTCCTGGAGAATAATCAGCAGCATTGAACAGAAAGAAGAAAACAAGGGAGGAGAAGACAAG
CTAAAAATGATTCGGGAATATCGGCAAATGGTTGAGACTGAGCTAAAGTTAATCTGTTGTGACATTCTGG
ATGTACTGGACAAACACCTCATTCCAGCAGCTAACACTGGCGAGTCCAAGGTTTTCTATTATAAAATGAA
AGGGGACTACCACAGGTATCTGGCAGAATTTGCCACAGGAAACGACAGGAAGGAGGCTGCGGAGAACAGC
CTAGTGGCTTATAAAGCTGCTAGTGATATTGCAATGACAGAACTTCCACCAACGCATCCTATTCGCTTAG
GTCTTGCTCTCAATTTTTCCGTATTCTACTACGAAATTCTTAATTCCCCTGACCGTGCCTGCAGGTTGGC
AAAAGCAGCTTTTGATGATGCAATTGCAGAACTGGATACGCTGAGTGAAGAAAGCTATAAGGACTCTACA
CTTATCATGCAGTTGTTACGTGATAATCTGACACTATGGACTTCAGACATGCAGGGTGACGGTGAAGAGC
AGAATAAAGAAGCGCTGCAGGACGTGGAAGACGAAAATCAGTGAGCGGCCGCTCGACCTGCAGCCAAGCT
TAATTAGCTGAGCTTGGACTCCTGTTGATAGATCCAGTAATGACCTCAGAACTCCATCTGGATTTGTTCA
GAACGCTCGGTTGCCGCCGGGCGTTTTTTATTGGTGAGAATCCAAGCTAGCTTGGCGAGATTTTCAGGAG
CTAAGGAAGCTAAAATGGAGAAAAAAATCACTGGATATACCACCGTTGATATATCCCAATGGCATCGTAA
AGAACATTTTGAGGCATTTCAGTCAGTTGCTCAATGTACCTATAACCAGACCGTTCAGCTGGATATTACG
GCCTTTTTAAAGACCGTAAAGAAAAATAAGCACAAGTTTTATCCGGCCTTTATTCACATTCTTGCCCGCC
TGATGAATGCTCATCCGGAATTTCGTATGGCAATGAAAGACGGTGAGCTGGTGATATGGGATAGTGTTCA
CCCTTGTTACACCGTTTTCCATGAGCAAACTGAAACGTTTTCATCGCTCTGGAGTGAATACCACGACGAT
TTCCGGCAGTTTCTACACATATATTCGCAAGATGTGGCGTGTTACGGTGAAAACCTGGCCTATTTCCCTA
AAGGGTTTATTGAGAATATGTTTTTCGTCTCAGCCAATCCCTGGGTGAGTTTCACCAGTTTTGATTTAAA
CGTGGCCAATATGGACAACTTCTTCGCCCCCGTTTTCACCATGGGCAAATATTATACGCAAGGCGACAAG
GTGCTGATGCCGCTGGCGATTCAGGTTCATCATGCCGTTTGTGATGGCTTCCATGTCGGCAGAATGCTTA
ATGAATTACAACAGTACTGCGATGAGTGGCAGGGCGGGGCGTAATTTTTTTAAGGCAGTTATTGGTGCCC
TTAAACGCCTGGGGTAATGACTCTCTAGCTTGAGGCATCAAATAAAACGAAAGGCTCAGTCGAAAGACTG
GGCCTTTCGTTTTATCTGTTGTTTGTCGGTGAACGCTCTCCTGAGTAGGACAAATCCGCCCTCTAGATTA
CGTGCAGTCGATGATAAGCTGTCAAACATGAGAATTGTGCCTAATGAGTGAGCTAACTTACATTAATTGC
GTTGCGCTCACTGCCCGCTTTCCAGTCGGGAAACCTGTCGTGCCAGCTGCATTAATGAATCGGCCAACGC
GCGGGGAGAGGCGGTTTGCGTATTGGGCGCCAGGGTGGTTTTTCTTTTCACCAGTGAGACGGGCAACAGC
TGATTGCCCTTCACCGCCTGGCCCTGAGAGAGTTGCAGCAAGCGGTCCACGCTGGTTTGCCCCAGCAGGC
GAAAATCCTGTTTGATGGTGGTTAACGGCGGGATATAACATGAGCTGTCTTCGGTATCGTCGTATCCCAC
TACCGAGATATCCGCACCAACGCGCAGCCCGGACTCGGTAATGGCGCGCATTGCGCCCAGCGCCATCTGA
TCGTTGGCAACCAGCATCGCAGTGGGAACGATGCCCTCATTCAGCATTTGCATGGTTTGTTGAAAACCGG
ACATGGCACTCCAGTCGCCTTCCCGTTCCGCTATCGGCTGAATTTGATTGCGAGTGAGATATTTATGCCA
GCCAGCCAGACGCAGACGCGCCGAGACAGAACTTAATGGGCCCGCTAACAGCGCGATTTGCTGGTGACCC
AATGCGACCAGATGCTCCACGCCCAGTCGCGTACCGTCTTCATGGGAGAAAATAATACTGTTGATGGGTG
TCTGGTCAGAGACATCAAGAAATAACGCCGGAACATTAGTGCAGGCAGCTTCCACAGCAATGGCATCCTG
GTCATCCAGCGGATAGTTAATGATCAGCCCACTGACGCGTTGCGCGAGAAGATTGTGCACCGCCGCTTTA
CAGGCTTCGACGCCGCTTCGTTCTACCATCGACACCACCACGCTGGCACCCAGTTGATCGGCGCGAGATT
TAATCGCCGCGACAATTTGCGACGGCGCGTGCAGGGCCAGACTGGAGGTGGCAACGCCAATCAGCAACGA
CTGTTTGCCCGCCAGTTGTTGTGCCACGCGGTTGGGAATGTAATTCAGCTCCGCCATCGCCGCTTCCACT
TTTTCCCGCGTTTTCGCAGAAACGTGGCTGGCCTGGTTCACCACGCGGGAAACGGTCTGATAAGAGACAC
CGGCATACTCTGCGACATCGTATAACGTTACTGGTTTCACATTCACCACCCTGAATTGACTCTCTTCCGG
GCGCTATCATGCCATACCGCGAAAGGTTTTGCACCATTCGATGGTGTCGGAATTTCGGGCAGCGTTGGGT
CCTGGCCACGGGTGCGCATGATCTAGAGCTGCCTCGCGCGTTTCGGTGATGACGGTGAAAACCTCTGACA
CATGCAGCTCCCGGAGACGGTCACAGCTTGTCTGTAAGCGGATGCCGGGAGCAGACAAGCCCGTCAGGGC
GCGTCAGCGGGTGTTGGCGGGTGTCGGGGCGCAGCCATGACCCAGTCACGTAGCGATAGCGGAGTGTATA
CTGGCTTAACTATGCGGCATCAGAGCAGATTGTACTGAGAGTGCACCACATGCGGTGTGAAATACCGCAC
AGATGCGTAAGGAGAAAATACCGCATCAGGCGCTCTTCCGCTTCCTCGCTCACTGACTCGCTGCGCTCGG
TCGTTCGGCTGCGGCGAGCGGTATCAGCTCACTCAAAGGCGGTAATACGGTTATCCACAGAATCAGGGGA
TAACGCAGGAAAGAACATGTGAGCAAAAGGCCAGCAAAAGGCCAGGAACCGTAAAAAGGCCGCGTTGCTG
GCGTTTTTCCATAGGCTCCGCCCCCCTGACGAGCATCACAAAAATCGACGCTCAAGTCAGAGGTGGCGAA
ACCCGACAGGACTATAAAGATACCAGGCGTTTCCCCCTGGAAGCTCCCTCGTGCGCTCTCCTGTTCCGAC
CCTGCCGCTTACCGGATACCTGTCCGCCTTTCTCCCTTCGGGAAGCGTGGCGCTTTCTCATAGCTCACGC
TGTAGGTATCTCAGTTCGGTGTAGGTCGTTCGCTCCAAGCTGGGCTGTGTGCACGAACCCCCCGTTCAGC
CCGACCGCTGCGCCTTATCCGGTAACTATCGTCTTGAGTCCAACCCGGTAAGACACGACTTATCGCCACT
GGCAGCAGCCACTGGTAACAGGATTAGCAGAGCGAGGTATGTAGGCGGTGCTACAGAGTTCTTGAAGTGG
TGGCCTAACTACGGCTACACTAGAAGGACAGTATTTGGTATCTGCGCTCTGCTGAAGCCAGTTACCTTCG
GAAAAAGAGTTGGTAGCTCTTGATCCGGCAAACAAACCACCGCTGGTAGCGGTGGTTTTTTTGTTTGCAA
GCAGCAGATTACGCGCAGAAAAAAAGGATCTCAAGAAGATCCTTTGATCTTTTCTACGGGGTCTGACGCT
CAGTGGAACGAAAACTCACGTTAAGGGATTTTGGTCATGAGATTATCAAAAAGGATCTTCACCTAGATCC
TTTTAAATTAAAAATGAAGTTTTAAATCAATCTAAAGTATATATGAGTAAACTTGGTCTGACAGTTACCA
ATGCTTAATCAGTGAGGCACCTATCTCAGCGATCTGTCTATTTCGTTCATCCATAGTTGCCTGACTCCCC
GTCGTGTAGATAACTACGATACGGGAGGGCTTACCATCTGGCCCCAGTGCTGCAATGATACCGCGAGACC
CACGCTCACCGGCTCCAGATTTATCAGCAATAAACCAGCCAGCCGGAAGGGCCGAGCGCAGAAGTGGTCC
TGCAACTTTATCCGCCTCCATCCAGTCTATTAATTGTTGCCGGGAAGCTAGAGTAAGTAGTTCGCCAGTT
AATAGTTTGCGCAACGTTGTTGCCATTGCTACAGGCATCGTGGTGTCACGCTCGTCGTTTGGTATGGCTT
CATTCAGCTCCGGTTCCCAACGATCAAGGCGAGTTACATGATCCCCCATGTTGTGCAAAAAAGCGGTTAG
CTCCTTCGGTCCTCCGATCGTTGTCAGAAGTAAGTTGGCCGCAGTGTTATCACTCATGGTTATGGCAGCA
CTGCATAATTCTCTTACTGTCATGCCATCCGTAAGATGCTTTTCTGTGACTGGTGAGTACTCAACCAAGT
CATTCTGAGAATAGTGTATGCGGCGACCGAGTTGCTCTTGCCCGGCGTCAATACGGGATAATACCGCGCC
ACATAGCAGAACTTTAAAAGTGCTCATCATTGGAAAACGTTCTTCGGGGCGAAAACTCTCAAGGATCTTA
CCGCTGTTGAGATCCAGTTCGATGTAACCCACTCGTGCACCCAACTGATCTTCAGCATCTTTTACTTTCA
CCAGCGTTTCTGGGTGAGCAAAAACAGGAAGGCAAAATGCCGCAAAAAAGGGAATAAGGGCGACACGGAA
ATGTTGAATACTCATACTCTTCCTTTTTCAATATTATTGAAGCATTTATCAGGGTTATTGTCTCATGAGC
GGATACATATTTGAATGTATTTAGAAAAATAAACAAATAGGGGTTCCGCGCACATTTCCCCGAAAAGTGC
CACCTGACGTCTAAGAAACCATTATTATCATGACATTAACCTATAAAAATAGGCGTATCACGAGGCCCTT
TCGTCTTCAC
