>Addgene plasmid #31562 | pQTEV-YWHAE | addgene partial sequence | sequence record 61087 | pQE-Fwd 5'-CCCGAAAAGTGCCACCTG-3'
AAATAGGCGTATCACGAGGCCCTTTCGTCTTCACCTCGAGAAATCATAAAAAATTTATTTGCTTTGTGAG
CGGATAACAATTATAATAGATTCAATTGTGAGCGGATAACAATTTCACACAGAATTCATTAAAGAGGAGA
AATTAACTATGAAACATCACCATCACCATCACCATAGCGATTACGACATCCCCACTACTGAGAATCTTTA
TTTTCAGGGATCCGATGATCGAGAGGATCTGGTGTACCAGGCGAAGCTGGCCGAGCAGGCTGAGCGATAC
GACGAAATGGTGGGGTCAATGAAGAAAGTAGCAGGGATGGATGTGGAGCTGACAGTTGAAGAAAGAAACC
TCCTATCTGTTGCATATAAGAATGTGATTGGAGCTAGAAGAGCCTCCTGGAGAATAATCAGCAGCATTGA
ACAGAAAGAAGAAAACAAGGGAGGAGAAGACAAGCTAAAAATGATTCGGGAATATCGGCAAATGGTTGAG
ACTGAGCTAAAGTTAATCTGTTGTGACATTCTGGATGTACTGGACAAACACCTCATTCCAGCAGCTAACA
CTGGCGAGTCCAAGGTTTTCTATTATAAAATGAAAGGGGACTACCACAGGTATCTGGCAGAATTTGCCAC
AGGAAACGACAGGAAGGAGGCTGCGGAGAACAGCCTAGTGGCTTATAAAGCTGCTAGTGATATTGCAATG
ACAGAACTTCCACCAACGCATCCTATTCGCTTAGGTCTTGCTCTCAATTTTTCCGTATTCTACTACGAAA
TTCTTAATTCCCCTGACCGTGCCTGCAGG
